Addgene plasmid #200002: pPath-Violacein-pT7native
Purpose: Violacein pathway. pT7-native CDS sequence
Depositing lab: Farren Isaacs. Depositing organization: Yale University. Publication: Cross-kingdom expression of synthetic genetic elements promotes discovery of metabolites in the human microbiome. Patel JR, Oh J, Wang S, Crawford JM, Isaacs FJ. Cell. 2022 Apr 28;185(9):1487-1505.e14. doi: 10.1016/j.cell.2022.03.008. Epub 2022 Apr 1. PubMed 35366417.
Backbone
  Vector backbone: Custom
  Vector type: Bacterial Expression
  Selectable markers: Kanamycin
Growth in bacteria
  Bacterial resistance: Ampicillin, 100 μg/mL
  Growth temperature: 30°C
  Growth strain: Pir1
  Copy number: Low Copy
Gene/Insert
  Gene/Insert name: Pathways
  Species: Synthetic
  Cloning method: Gibson Cloning
Terms and licenses: Academic/Nonprofit Terms; Industry Terms: Not Available to Industry
How to cite: pPath-Violacein-pT7native was a gift from Farren Isaacs (Addgene plasmid # 200002 ; http://n2t.net/addgene:200002 ; RRID:Addgene_200002)
