[The description below was written by a language model from this plasmid's Addgene catalogue record and pLannotate feature annotations shown in this document.]
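Description:
pPath-Violacein-pT7native is a 14.9 kb, low-copy, custom-backbone bacterial expression plasmid carrying the violacein biosynthetic pathway under T7 control, with the coding sequences left in their native (non-recoded) form. Replication in E. coli depends on the R6K γ origin, which needs the pi initiator protein supplied in trans. This explains the use of a pir-type host strain. Selection in bacteria is by ampicillin, through a TEM β-lactamase gene with its own promoter followed by the fd terminator. The backbone is built to move between hosts. An incP oriT allows conjugative transfer. ARS1 and CEN4 fragments provide yeast replication and centromere functions. A kanamycin resistance gene (aph(3')-Ia) flanked by the Ashbya gossypii TEF promoter and terminator forms a KanMX-style cassette, matching the kanamycin selectable marker in the catalogue entry. A φC31 integrase gene (annotated as a fragment), a minimal φC31 attB site and the lambda cI repressor are also present, which suggests a site-specific integration option, although the record does not describe how these parts are used.

The payload lies on the minus strand. A T7 promoter sits just upstream of vioA, which spans the sequence origin, followed in order by vioB, vioC and vioD, all matching the Chromobacterium violaceum enzymes that convert L-tryptophan to the purple pigment violacein. The table does not annotate vioE, which the pathway normally requires. An unannotated gap of roughly 780 nt downstream of vioD could hold it, but this cannot be confirmed from the record. A T7 terminator and short tag and terminator fragments lie on the other side of the promoter. The associated work concerns cross-kingdom expression of synthetic genetic elements. This construct most likely serves as a pigment-producing test or reference pathway for comparing native-sequence, T7-driven expression across hosts.
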