Features (pLannotate 1.2.2; 23 found; start..end, strand, type, name):
    928..946     -  promoter       T7 promoter: promoter for bacteriophage T7 RNA polymerase
    965..1012    -  terminator     T7 terminator: transcription terminator for bacteriophage T7 RNA polymerase
   1020..1069    -  CDS            SET1 (fragment): solubility-enhancement tag derived from T7 phage gene 10B
   1079..1096    -  CDS            9xHis (fragment): 9xHis affinity tag
   1126..1168    -  terminator     rrnB T1 terminator (fragment): transcription terminator T1 from the E. coli rrnB gene
   1233..1430    -  terminator     TEF terminator: Ashbya gossypii TEF terminator
   1436..2245    -  CDS            KanR: aminoglycoside phosphotransferase; aph(3')-Ia; confers resistance to kanamycin
   2276..2619    -  promoter       TEF promoter: Ashbya gossypii TEF promoter
   2875..2908    -  protein_bind   attB: minimal attB site for the φC31 integrase (Groth et al., 2000) phage φC31 integrase
   2911..2929    +  promoter       SP6 promoter: promoter for bacteriophage SP6 RNA polymerase
   2931..4746    -  CDS            phage φC31 integrase (fragment): integrase from phage φC31
   4954..5664    +  CDS            cI: RPC1_LAMBD - Experimental evidence at protein level: Swiss-Prot protein existence level 1. Acts as a transcriptional repressor that allows virus to establish and maintain latency. Prevents both the viral DNA replication and the exit programs. Clamps the two operator OL (operator left made of OL1, OL2 and OL3 sites) and OR (operator right made of OR1, OR2 and OR3 sites) together by binding to them and arranging the intervening DNA in a loop. This step allows repression of lytic pR and pL promoters by binding to OL1, OL2, OR1 and OR2 simultaneously. The binding of cI on OR2 additionally activate
   5806..6232    -  rep_origin     ARS1 (fragment): S. cerevisiae autonomously replicating sequence ARS1
   6233..6402    +  misc_feature   CEN4 (fragment): S. cerevisiae CEN4 centromere
   6545..6933    -  rep_origin     R6K γ ori: γ replication origin from E. coli plasmid R6K; requires the R6K initiator protein pi for replication
   6952..7060    -  oriT           oriT: incP origin of transfer
   7207..7246    -  terminator     fd terminator: central terminator from bacteriophage fd (Otsuka and Kunisawa, 1982)
   7253..8110    -  CDS            bla: BLAT_ECOLX - Experimental evidence at protein level: Swiss-Prot protein existence level 1. TEM-type are the most prevalent beta-lactamases in enterobacteria; they hydrolyze the beta-lactam bond in susceptible beta-lactam antibiotics, thus conferring resistance to penicillins and cephalosporins. TEM-3 and TEM-4 are capable of hydrolyzing cefotaxime and ceftazidime. TEM-5 is capable of hydrolyzing ceftazidime. TEM-6 is capable of hydrolyzing ceftazidime and aztreonam. TEM-8/CAZ-2, TEM- 16/CAZ-7 and TEM-24/CAZ-6 are markedly active against ceftazidime. IRT- 4 shows resistance to beta-lactamase in
   8111..8202    -  promoter       AmpR promoter: bla
   8983..10101   -  CDS            vioD: VIOD_CHRVO - Experimental evidence at protein level: Swiss-Prot protein existence level 1. Catalyzes the oxygenation of the 6-position of protodeoxyviolaceinate to form proviolacein. From Chromobacterium violaceum (strain ATCC 12472 / DSM 30191 / JCM 1249 / NBRC 12614 / NCIMB 9131 / NCTC 9757).
  10104..11390   -  CDS            vioC: VIOC_CHRVO - Experimental evidence at protein level: Swiss-Prot protein existence level 1. Catalyzes the hydroxylation of the 16-position of protoviolaceinate and protodeoxyviolaceinate to form violacein and deoxyviolacein, respectively. From Chromobacterium violaceum (strain ATCC 12472 / DSM 30191 / JCM 1249 / NBRC 12614 / NCIMB 9131 / NCTC 9757).
  11395..14388   -  CDS            vioB: VIOB_CHRVO - Experimental evidence at protein level: Swiss-Prot protein existence level 1. Catalyzes the hydrogen peroxide-dependent dimerization of two L-tryptophan-derived molecules (imine form of indole 3-pyruvate (IPA)), to form an uncharacterized product suggested to be indole-3-pyruvate imine dimer that can spontaneously convert into dichlorochromopyrrolate (CPA). The uncharacterized product is the substrate of VioE. From Chromobacterium violaceum (strain ATCC 12472 / DSM 30191 / JCM 1249 / NBRC 12614 / NCIMB 9131 / NCTC 9757).
  14466..863     -  CDS            vioA (across the origin): VIOA_CHRVO - Experimental evidence at protein level: Swiss-Prot protein existence level 1. The enzyme generates the imine form of indole 3-pyruvate (IPA) from L-tryptophan (L-Trp), with concomitant two-electron reduction of O(2) to H(2)O(2). From Chromobacterium violaceum (strain ATCC 12472 / DSM 30191 / JCM 1249 / NBRC 12614 / NCIMB 9131 / NCTC 9757).
>Addgene plasmid #200002 | pPath-Violacein-pT7native | addgene full sequence | sequence record 406790 | Addgene NGS Result
ACCTGGTCGTCCAGCTTGTAGTCCAGCCACCATGGCTCGCCGTAGGTGAGGAAACCCTTGAACAGCGGCA
GCGAGCCGTAGCGCGCGCCGCTCCACGCCTCGGGGAAGTCGACATTGAGCCCGGCCATCGCCGACGGAGG
AATGGCCAGGATCAGATGGCGGGTCCGGTGTTCCAGCTTCCAGCCGTCGTCGCCGGCCAGTTGCAGCAGG
TAGCCGTCGCCGTCCGTCCTCACCGACAGCAGCCGGTAACCCAGGCTGAAGCGCGCGCCGGCAGCCTTGA
CCTTGGCCTTGATGCCCTGGATCAGGCCCGCAAAGCCCGTTTCCGCCGCGAACCACTGGTTGGCGTCGTT
ATCGGTCACGCTCTGGATTTCCGGGTGCTTGCCGACGATGTCGTAGGCCATCTCGGCCGAGATGTCGGGC
AGGAACAGCGCGTCGTAGCCCATGGAGCGGATCATGCCCACCGCGCTGTCATGGCCCTGGTAGCGGCTGA
CGAACTGGAGAAAGGATTCCTTGCCATGCTCTTTCAGCCTGGGCGACAACTCGTTCATCGCCCGCTTCAG
CTTCTGCTGGACATGGCTCTTGAATTTCAGCTGGGTGAACGGATACACCTCGCTCTTCTGGCTGTAATGC
TGCATCGCGCTCTGGAAATGCGGGTGCAGCTGCGGGGAGTATCGCCCCGCGCCCAGCTCTATCGACGCCT
TGCCATCCAGCATCTTCGAGCGGATGCGGCCGCCCGCCTCCTGCTGCATGTCGAAGATGCGCAGCGACAG
GCCGCGGCAAGCGGGCGAGTCGAGCAGATGGCTGGCGCAGGTCAGGCCGCTGATGCCGGCGCCGACAATG
CAGATATCGGAAGAATGCTTCATCGCGAATGTCCTTTTGACTAGTCAACTCACGCCCGGTGTCCATCACA
TTGGCCTGCAGGATCTCCCTATAGTGAGTCGTATTAGGCCATGATGGCCTTCAGCAAAAAACCCCTCAAG
ACCCGTTTAGAGGCCCCAAGGGGTTATGCTAGTTATTGCTCAGCGGTGGCAGCAGCCAACTCAGCTTCCT
TTCGGGCTTTGTTAGCAGCCGGATCCCAGTGGTGGTGGTGGTGGTGCTCGAGTGCGGCCGCAGCGACAAC
AACATAACGAAAGGCCCAGTCTTTCGACTGAGCCTTTCGTTTTATTTGAAGCTTCTTTCAGCAAAAAACC
CCGCGAGATCCCCGAAAGAGGCCCCGCGGGGTTATGCTAGAGCAGTATAGCGACCAGCATTCACATACGA
TTGACGCATGATATTACTTTCTGCGCACTTAACTTCGCATCTGGACAGATGATGTCGAGGCGAAAAAAAA
TATAAATCACGCTAACATTTGATTAAAATAGAACAACTACAATATAAAAAAACTATACAAATGACAAGTT
CTTGAAAACAAGAATCTTTTTATTGTCAGTACTGATTAGAAAAACTCATCGAGCATCAAATGAAACTGCA
ATTTATTCATATCAGGATTATCAATACCATATTTTTGAAAAAGCCGTTTCTGTAATGAAGGAGAAAACTC
ACCGAGGCAGTTCCATAGGATGGCAAGATCCTGGTATCGGTCTGCGATTCCGACTCGTCCAACATCAATA
CAACCTATTAATTTCCCCTCGTCAAAAATAAGGTTATCAAGTGAGAAATCACCATGAGTGACGACTGAAT
CCGGTGAGAATGGCAAAAGCTTATGCATTTCTTTCCAGACTTGTTCAACAGGCCAGCCATTACGCTCGTC
ATCAAAATCACTCACATCAACCAAACCGTTATTCATTCGTGATTGCGCCTGAGCGAGACGAAATACGCGA
TCGCTGTTAAAAGGACAATTACAAACAGGAATCGAATGCAACCGGCGCAGGAACACTGCCAGCGCATCAA
CAATATTTTCACCTGAATCAGGATATTCTTCTAATACCTGGAATGCTGTTTTGCCGGGGATCGCAGTGGT
GAGTAACCATGCATCATCAGGAGTACGGATAAAATGCTTGATGGTCGGAAGAGGCATAAATTCCGTCAGC
CAGTTTAGTCTGACCATCTCATCTGTAACATCATTGGCAACGCTACCTTTGCCATGTTTCAGAAACAACT
CTGGCGCATCGGGCTTCCCATACAATCGATAGATTGTCGCACCTGATTGCCCGACATTATCGCGAGCCCA
TTTATACCCATATAAATCAGCATCCATGTTGGAATTTAATCGCGGCCTCGAAACGTGAGTCTTTTCCTTA
CCCATGTAATCACTCCTTCTTAATTACAAATTTTTGGTTGTTTATGTTCGGATGTGATGTGAGAACTGTA
TCCTAGCAAGATTTTAAAAGGAAGTATATGAAAGAAGAACCTCAGTGGCAAATCCTAACCTTTTATATTT
CTCTACAGGGGCGCGGCGTGGGGACAATTCAACGCGTCTGTGAGGGGAGCGTTTCCCTGCTCGCAGGTCT
GCAGCGAGGTGCCGTAATTTTTGCTTCGCGCCGTGCGGCCATCAAAATGTATGGATGCAAATGATTATAC
ATGGGGATGTATGGGCTAAATGTACGGGCGACAGTCACATCATGCCCCTGAGCTGCGCACGTCAAGACTG
TCAAGGAGGGTATTCTGGGCCTCCATGTCTTGCAGATGAGCAAACATATAACCGAGGAACAAAGGTATGC
AATTTCTTTTTCTACAGTATTTAAAGATACCCCAAGAAGCTAATTATAACAAGACGAACTCCAATTCACT
GTTCCTTGCATTCTAAAACCTTAAATACAGAAAACAGCCTTTTCAAAGTTGTTTTCAAAGTTGGCGTATA
ACATAGTATCGACGGAGCCGATTTTGAAACCACAATTATGATAGAATTTGACGTATTACCCTGTTATCCC
TATACGCGCCCGGGGAGCCCACGGGCACGCCCTGGCACCCATTTAGGTGACACTATAGATTACGCCGCTA
CGTCTTCCGTGCCGTCCTGGGCGTCGTCTTCGTCGTCGTCGGTCGGCGGCTTCGCCCACGTGATCGAAGC
GCGCTTCTCGATGGGCGTTCCCTGCCCCCTGCCCGTAGTCGACTTCGTGACAACGATCTTGTCTACGAAG
AGCCCGACGAACACGCGCTTGTCGTCTACTGACGCGCGCCCCCACCACGACTTAGGGCCGGTCGGGTCAG
CGTCGGCGTCTTCGGGGAACCATTGGTCAAGGGGAAGCTTCGGGGCTTCGGCGGCTTCAAGTTCGGCAAG
CCGCTCTTCCGCCCCTTGCTGCCGGAGCGTCAGCGCTGCCTGTTGCTTCCGGAAGTGCTTCCTGCCAACG
GGTCCGTCGTACGCGCCTGCCGCGCGGTCTTCGTACAGCTCTTCAAGGGCGTTCAGGGCGTCGGCGCGCT
CCGCAACAAGGTTCGCCCGTTCGCCGCTCTTCTCAGGCGCCTCAGTGAGCTTGCCGAAGCGTCGGGCGGC
TTCCCACAGAAGCGCCAACGTCTCTTCGTCGCCTTCGGCGTGCCTGATCTTGTTGAAGATGCGTTCCGCA
ACGAACTTGTCGAGTGCCGCCATGCTGACGTTGCACGTGCCTTCGTGCTGCCCAGGTGCGGACGGGTCGA
CCACCTTCCGGCGACGGCAGCGGTAAGAGTCCTTGATCGATTCTTCCCCGCGCTTCGAAGTCATGACGGC
GCCACACTCGCAGTACAGCTTGTCCATGGCGGACAGAATGGCTTGCCCCCGGGAAAGCCCCTTGCCGCGC
CCCCTGCCGTCCAACCACGCCTGAAGCTCATACCACTCAGCGGGCTCGATGATCGGTCCGCAATCAAGCT
CGACCGGCCGGAGCGTGATCGGGTCGCGCTGAATGCGGTAACCCTCAATCTTCGTGGTCGGCGTGCCGTC
CGGCTTCTTCTTGTAGATCACCTCAGCGGCGAAGCCCGCAATACGCGGGTCCCGAAGGATTCGCATAACG
GTTGCCGGGTCCCAGGCGCTTGAAGCGGTCTTCTTCCCAATCGTCTCGCCCCGGGTCGGCACGGCGTCAG
CGTCCATGCGCTTACAAAGCCCCGTGATGCTGCCCGGGTGAATGGCGGCTTGACTGCCCGGCTTGAAGGG
AAGGTGTTTGTGCGTCTTGATCTCACGCCACCACCACCGGATTACGTCGGGCTCGAACTCGAAGGGTCCG
GTAAGGGGAGTGGTCGAGTGCGCAAGCTTGTTGATGACGACATTGACCATTCGGCCGTTGCGCGTGATCT
CCTTCGTCTCCGAAACAAGCTCGAAGCCGTAAGGCGCCTTCCCGCCGACGTACCCGCCCAATTCGCGCTG
AAGGTTCTTCGTGTCGAGAATCTTCGCCGACTTCAGCGAAGATTCTTTGTGCGACGCGTCGAGCCGCATA
ATCAGGTGAATCAGGTCCATGACGTTTCCCTGCCGGAAGACGCCTTCCTGAGTGGAAACAATCGTCACGC
CCAGGGCGAGCAATTCCGAGACAATCGGAATCGCGTCCATGACCTTCAGGCGCGAGAAGCGCGACACGTC
ATAGACAATGATCATGTTGAGCCGCCCGGCGCGGCATTCGTTCAGGATGCGTTCGAACTCCGGGCGCTCC
GCCGTCCCGAACGCCGACGTGCCCGGCGCTTCGCTGAAATGCCCGACGAACCTGAACCGGCCCCCGTCGC
GCTCGACTTCGCGCTGAAGGTCGGCCGCCTTGTCTTCGTTGGCGCTACGCTGTGTCGCTGGGCTTGCTGC
GCTCGAATTTTCGCGCTCGCGCGACTGACGGTCGTAAGCACCCGCGTACGTGTCCATGATTAATCCTCCT
TTTTGTTTGATTTAACACTTCTCTTTGTAATACGGTCCACAAAGGTATGAATAATAATGTGGCGCGCAAA
TTTGATGCAACCATTATCACCGCCAGAGGTAAAATAGTCAACACGCACGGTGTTAGATATTTATCCCTTG
CGGTGATAGATTTAACGTTCCGATTTAGTACCTCCATATAAAGGAGGATCAAAATGTCAACGAAGAAAAA
GCCGCTTACACAAGAGCAGCTAGAGGACGCACGTCGTCTGAAAGCAATCTATGAGAAGAAAAAGAATGAG
CTGGGTCTGTCTCAGGAAAGCGTAGCCGACAAGATGGGCATGGGTCAGAGCGGCGTTGGCGCTCTGTTTA
ACGGTATTAATGCGCTGAACGCGTACAACGCCGCACTGCTGACCAAGATTCTGAAAGTTTCCGTCGAGGA
GTTCTCTCCTTCTATAGCTCGTGAAATCTATGAAATGTATGAAGCGGTTAGCATGCAACCGTCTCTGCGC
TCTGAATACGAATACCCGGTCTTCAGCCACGTTCAAGCAGGTATGTTTAGCCCGGAACTGCGTACCTTCA
CCAAAGGTGACGCTGAGCGTTGGGTATCGACTACCAAAAAAGCGAGCGATAGCGCGTTTTGGCTGGAAGT
AGAAGGCAACAGCATGACGGCCCCGACGGGCAGCAAGCCGTCATTTCCGGATGGTATGCTGATCCTGGTT
GATCCTGAGCAGGCGGTTGAGCCGGGAGACTTTTGCATTGCGCGCCTGGGTGGTGATGAATTCACCTTTA
AGAAGCTGATCCGCGACTCTGGCCAAGTTTTCCTGCAGCCGCTGAATCCGCAATACCCAATGATCCCGTG
CAACGAATCCTGTAGCGTTGTTGGTAAGGTCATTGCATCCCAGTGGCCGGAAGAAACCTTCGGTTAATTT
GTCAGTTACGGCAAGATGCGGCAAAACCCCGCCGAAGCGGGGTTTTCGGCGTGGATGGCTTTCTTGCCGC
TGTCGCTCAGCTGGAGCTAGTCCTGCGGTCACGTAGCTCTGGTGCTAGCAGCCTGACTGGAATTCGGCTA
GCAAGAATCGGGTCATTGTAGCGTATGCGCCTGTGAACATTCTCTTCAACAAGTTTAATTCCATTGCGGT
GAAATGGTAAAAGTCAACCCCCTGCGATGTATATTTTCCTGTACAATCAATCAAAAAGCCAAATGATTTA
GCATTATCTTTACATCTTGTTATTTTACAGATTTTATGTTTAGATCTTTTATGCTTGCTTTTCAAAAGGC
TTGCAGGCAAGTGCACAAACAATACTTAAATAAATACTACTCAGTAATAACCTATTTCTTAGCATTTTTG
ACGAAATTTGCTATTTTGTTAGAGTCTTTTACACCATTTGTCTCCACACCTCCGCTTACATCAACACCAA
TAACGCCATTTAATCTAAGCGCATCACCAACATTTTCTGGCGTCAGTCCACCAGCTAACATAAAATGTAA
GCCGGCATTTTGGCCGCTCCTAGGTAGTGCTTTTTTTCCAAGGACAAAACAGTTTCTTTTTCTTGAGCAG
GTTTTATGTTTCGGTAATCATAAACAATAAATAAATTATTTCATTTATGTTTAAAAATAAAAAATAAAAA
AGTATTTTAAATTTTTAAAAAAGTTGATTATAAGCATGTGACCTTTTGCAAGCAATTAAATTTTGCAATT
TGTGATTTAGGCAAAAGTTACTATTTCTGGCTCGTGAATTCTGCTCTGAGCCGTCACGCTGAGTGAGTGC
TAGGCTCCACTGTGACTGACCTGGGCGCGCCCCATGTCAGCCGTTAAGTGTTCCTGTGTCACTCAAAATT
GCTTTGAGAGGCTCTAAGGGCTTCTCAGTGCGTTACATCCCTGGCTTGTTGTCCACAACCGTTAAACCTT
AAAGGCTTTAAAAGCCTTATATATTCTTTTTTTTCTTATAAAACTTAAAACCTTAGAGGCTATTTAAGTT
GCTGATTTATATTAATTTTATTGTTCAAACATGAGAGCTTAGTACGTGAAACATGAGAGCTTAGTACGTT
AGCCATGAGAGCTTAGTACGTTAGCCATGAGGGTTTAGTTCGTTAAACATGAGAGCTTAGTACGTTAAAC
ATGAGAGCTTAGTACGTGAAACATGAGAGCTTAGTACGTACTATCAACAGGTTGAACTGCTGATCTTCAG
ATCGGCGCGCCGGCCGGCCTACGGCCAGCCTCGCAGAGCAGGATTCCCGTTGAGCACCGCCAGGTGCGAA
TAAGGGACAGTGAAGAAGGAACACCCGCTCGCGGGTGGGCCTACTTCACCTATCCTGCCCGGCTGACGCC
GTTGGATACACCAAGGAAAGTCTACACGAACCCTTTGGCAAAATCCTGTATATCGTGCGAAAAAGGATGG
ATATACCGAAAAAATCGCTATAATGACCCCGAAGCAGGGTTATGCAGCGGAAAAGGACAAGGGTCGTCCA
AAAAAAAAGGCTCCAAAAGGAGCCTTTAATTGTATCGGTTTACCAATGTTTAATCAGGCTCGCGCCAATT
TCCGCAATCTGACGGTTACGTTCATCCATCGTCGCCTGGCTGCCGGTGGTATAAATCACCACAATACGGC
TCGGTTTACCATCCGGGCCCAGCGCCGCAATAATGCCACGGCTGCCACGTTCGCCCGCACCGCTTTTATC
CGCAATAAACCAGCCAGCCGGCAGCGCGCTACGCAGCAGCGGACCCGCCACTTTATCCGCTTCCATCCAA
TCAATCAGTTGCTGGCGGCTTGCCAGGGTCAGCAGCTCACCCGTCAGCAGTTTACGCAGGGTGGTCGCCA
TTGCTGCCGGCATGGTGGTATCACGTTCATCGTTCGGAATCGCTTCGTTCAGTTCCGGTTCCCAACGATC
CAGACGGGTCACATGATCGCCCATGTTATGCAGAAACGCGGTCAGTTCTTTCGGACCGCCAATGGTCGTC
AGCAGCAGGTTCGCCGCGGTGTTATCGCTCATGGTAATCGCCGCGCTGCACAGTTCACGCACGGTCATGC
CATCGGTCAGATGTTTTTCGGTCACCGGGCTATATTCCACCAGATCGTTCTGGCTATAATGAATACGACG
GCCCAGTTGTTCCTGGCCCGCATCCACACGGCTCAGAACCGCACCGCACAGCAGCACTTTAAAGGTGCTC
ATCATCGGAAAACGTTCTTCCGGACGAAAAGATTCCAGAATTTTGCCGCTGTTCAGATCCAGTTCAATAT
AGCCCACGCGCGCACCCAGTTGATCTTCCGCATCTTTCACTTTCACCAGGGTTTCCGGATGCGCAAACAC
CGGCAGGCAAAACGCCGCAAAAAACGGAATCAGCGCCACACGAAAATGCTGAATGCTCATACTCTTCCTT
TTTCAATATTATTGAAGCATTTATCAGGGTTATTGTCTCATGAGCGGATACATATTTGAATGTATTTAGA
AAAATAAACAAATAGGGGAATTAAAAAAAAGCCCGCTCATTAGGCGGGCTACTAATTTAAATCGATTATA
CGCGCCCGGGGAGCCCTGGGGCACGCCCTGGCACCCCTCGGTACCAAATTCCAGAAAAGAGGCCTCCCGA
AAGGGGGGCCTTTTTTCGTTTTGGTCCGGCCTCACAGGCCTTAATTAACCACTGTGGTGGCTCTCTAGCG
CTTGGCGGCGAAGACGGCGTCGGGAATCTCGGCCTCGCTGACGTTGGGGAAATCGCGCAGCGACGCGCGC
GACGCCTCGTCCCCGGTCACCATCCTCAGCGGCGTACCGCTGGCGGCGTCCAGGTACAACGTGGACGGCC
CCTTGCCCGGACGCTGGTAGCGCCAGCCGTCGGCTTCCCTGCCCAGCACCACGCGGCGGCCGATATGGCG
GGCGCCCAGCCGGCGCAGCACGTCGCGCGGCAGGAACAGCTCGGCGAACGGGCCGGTCTCGTCGTCCAGC
GGCCGCTCGCACAGCTGCTCGCCCAGGGCGGTCCGCTCGCGGCCATAGGCCACCTTCTGCTTCCAGGTGC
GGCCGCTGGCGGCGTTGCCGACCTCGGACATCCACAGCCGGTAGCCGGTGTCGCGCTCCGACCAGGGATT
GAACAGGCCGTCTATCCGACAGATGTCGCGCTCGTAGTCGAACCAGCAGTAGCCGGACGTCAGCTGGTCA
TCCGGCAGCATCGGACTCCAGTACGACACATAGGCGCTGCTCCAGCGCGCCGGCAGCAGCGGCGGTTCCC
GGTTTTCCATGCGGCCTCCTCAGCGTTGCAGCGCGTAGCGCAGGTTCTGCGCCAGCGCTTCCGGCATCGG
CGGCAGCGACTTGCGGCGCGCGTCGAAGCTCTGCACGAACTCGGCGCTGGACAGGTGCATGCGCTCCTCC
ACCGTCTCGAACCAGACCCGGCTGTTGTCGGCATGGCCGCGGAACAGCTGGACCAGCGGCAGCGCGCGCT
CCTCGAAGCGCTTCAGCGCGGCCGGCACGCCGTCCTCGGTGCACAGCGCCTTCACCAGCAGCTGCGCCAC
CACCACCGCCATCGTGGTGCCGTGGCCGATGGAGAAGTGGCCGGACTGCAGCGCGTCGCCCAGCAGCACC
AGCTTGCCGTCGTGGCAGCGGTCGTGGCTCAGGGTCATGAAGTTGCGCCAGCCGAGGCCGGGCTGGCTCA
CCAGGCCGTGGCCGCCCAGCTCGGCCTGGAACACCTTGGCGACGTATTCGGCCGACGCCTCTTCCGACAT
CTCGCCCAGGCGGGCGCGGGCATAGGTCTCCTCGCTGCACTCGACGATGAAGGTGCTCATCGTGTCCGAG
TACTTGTAGGCGTGGGCGATGAAAATGTCCTTGCCGTGGGTGCGGAACACCAGGTTCATCTGGTCGAACA
GCTGGCTGGTGCCGTACCAGATGTACTTGTTGCGGCCGTAGTCCACCTGCGGCACCAGCGCCTCGGTGAA
GTGGGCGGTCTTGTGATTGACGCCGTTGGCCAGCACCACCAGGTCGTAGTCGGCCAGCGGCAGCTCGCCA
TGCTCCAGCAGCGGCGATTCGAAGCGGATGGCGATGCCCTGCGAGCGGCACTTGTCGCGCAAGGCGTGCA
CCAGGCCGCGGCGCTCCACGCCGCACAGCAGCACGCCGGTGCTCATCAGGCTGGGCTCGTTGTGGTGGAC
CAGCTTGAAGTCTTCCAGGAACTGCGGATTCAGCCTCTCCGGCGCGTCCAGGTAGGACAGCGGATTGGCC
GGATGCTGGCCGGGCCGGCCGGGCAGCACCACGCCCCAGCCCAGCACTTCCTGCTCGTCGTTCTTTTCGA
CGATGTCTATCGCCCACAGCGGACGCGCCTGTTTCAGTTGGCTGGCGAACACCAGGCCGGCCGGCCCCGC
GCCGATGACCAGAATCTTCATCAGTTGACCCTCCCTATCTTGTACCAAACGTTCTGTTTTCTCTGGATCT
GCTGCAGTCTGTCGTACGGCTCGGACGTGAAGTACAGCTTCTCCGCCATGTCCGGCGGGTAAAGGCCGGG
AAACTTGCTATGCATGTAGCGGGTGTAGCGGGCCCGCATGAAGAAGATGGGATTGGAGCAGCTGAGCACG
TCGTAGTTGGCGCGCGCCATGTCCTGCATCGCGTCGGCCTGCACCTTGCGCAGCTCGGTGAACTCGGGAA
AGGCCTTGTCCTGGTCGCCCTGGTGGCGGTCCAGCAGCTCGACGAAGGTGCGCGCGTCCTCCAGCGCCAT
GTTCATGCCCTGGCCGAGGAAAGGCGCGGTGGCGTGGGCGGCGTCGCCCAGCAGCAGCACATTGCCCTTG
TAGTGGAAGGTGCTGGAACGGACGTTGATCAGGTCGTTGCTGGGCTTGGCCAGGAACTGGCGCAGCATCT
CGTCGCGCGCGTCCCGCGGCAGGCCGCCGAAGTAACGGTCGAAAAAGGCGCGCATCGTCGGCTCGTCGGT
GGTGGTCAGGCTGGGGCTGCCGCTGTACGGCAGGCAGACCGCGATGCTGACGCTGCCGTCCGGGATGGTG
GCGGCGCGGCCGGCGAACAGGCCGCCGGAGTCCATGCCGAAGAAATACAGCGTGTCCTTGCGGTAGCCCA
GCGCCTGCGCGTCCGGCAGCACCAGCGTCTTGTAGCCGTGGCGGAAGAAAGTCTGCTGGAATTCGAAGCG
GCGCAACCCGCTCTGCATCGCCTGCCGCACCGCCGAGTGCGCGCCGTCGGCGCCGATGATCATATCGCCC
TGCAAGCGCTGCGGCTGGCCGTCCTTGCCCTGGATCAGCACCGACTTGCCGTCCAGATCCACGTCCAGGC
ACTTGTGCTCGAAGTAGTAGCGGACGCCGGCCAGGTTGGCGTACTTGTTCAGCAGCTTCTGAAACGCCGC
GCGGTTCAGCGACAGCGGGCGGAAATCCTCCAGCGGCTTGAGCTCCCGCATCCGGTACTGGCCGCCGACG
GAAAACGCCATCGCCACGATGGGTTCGCCGCAGGCGTCCAGCTCCGCGCGCGGAATGCCGGCCGCCAGCA
CCGACTTGATGCCGCGCACGGTCATGCTGACGCCTATCGCCCGCGAGCTGACCACATCCACGTAGGAAGA
CAGGTCCCGCAGCGGGTCGCCGCGCTTTTCCACCACGTGGACCTCGTAGCCGCGCTTCGCCAGGTAGATG
GCGGTCAGCCCGCCGGCGAGCCCGCCTCCGACTATGATTGCTCTTTTCATTTCAGGCCTCTCTAGAAAGC
TTTCCACAAGCCAAATCCAGCATCTGCCGGCGGTAGAAATCCAGCAGTTCCATTTGCGCGTCGGGCAGCC
AGCCCGGCTCCAGCATCGACGCCTGCTCCAGCAGGCGCTCGCAGCGCCGCGCCAGCATCCGGCAGCCCAG
CGCGTAGTCGTCGTAGCTGCGGGTATCCACCGGCCCCGGCAGCGGCGGCCCGGCGGTGCGTCCGGCGATG
CCCGACGGCAGGTTCATCAGCGCGCAGGACAGCGGCCTGAGCAGGCCGGTCATCAGGTCGATCGCCGCGT
TCATCAGCCGCGAGCGCCTGAGGCTGCCCAGCGGCTTGACCGCGAAGTGCTGCGCCATCATCGCGAACAT
CAGCTCGTACACGCCCTGGTACAGCGCCATCAGCGCGCGCGCCCGTCCGTCCGCCACGCGCTGGCAGCCC
GGCGACTCGTCCAGCACCGGGTTGCGCAGCGCCGGCAACGCCGGCTCGAACGGCGCGGACTGCGCCATGA
TCCTGGCCGACATCTCCCGCAGCCGCTGGAAATGCGAATGCTCGTAATGCGGCGAGTCCAGCGCCCCGCC
CTCGCCCTGGTCGGTGACGAAGGCGATGCCGAACAGCGCGCTGTCGCGATCGAACACCTCCAGCTGGTAG
CCGGGATGGGCGCGGTTGGTCAGCTCGTTGAGGAACAAGTGGTGCTCGCCGCCGCGCTTGCCGGCCTCGT
CGCCGAACAGGTCGGGCAGATCGAGAAAGGCCTGGCGGATGGCGGCGTAGCAGTCGGCGATGGATTTGCC
CGGCGCAGGGATGAAGTGCGGCCATTCCAGCCGGACGAAGCGCGCCAGCGTCGACTCGGAGAACGGCTCC
AGCGCGAATTCGGTGTCCAGGCCGAACGCCTGCCGCGCCGCCTCGCCCATCAGCGGCACGCCGGCGTAGA
ACGGCTCGCCCAGCGCCATCAGCAGGTTGTTGACCACCAGGTAATGGATCATCTCCTCGTGGGCGATCTC
CAGCAGCGCGGCGCGGATGCCGCCGTCGCGGCGCCGGTCGCCGCTGCCGCAGGCCAGCTGCAGCTGCTCC
GCCGTCCACGCGCCGTCGCGCACCCGCTGCTGGCCCTGGGCGTAATTGGGAATGGAATAGGCGGCGTACA
GGTACTGCAGCATCACCGACAACTCCAGATCCACCGCCTTGCGCAGCTCGGCCGCCAGCTGGGCCTTGCT
CTCGATGCGCGCCGGCCCGGCCGGCGGCGGCGCCTGCAGCCTGGCCTGGCCCTCGACATGGGCCAGGTAT
TTGAGGAACAGCCTGGCCTTGGGCGCCGACAGCTCGCGGGTGCTGGGCATGTAGTAGCTCTTGTTCCGGT
TCTGCGGATCGCACATCTGCCACATCAGCCTGGCGTAGGTCTCGCACTTGCAGCGGTCGGCCAGGCTGAA
CACCTTGTCGGACATGAACGGGTAGACCAGCTCGTAATAGGCCATCACGTGCCGGTACAGGAAGGCGTAA
TCGACCTCCTCCACCGTCGCGTCGTCCAACGCCCAGTCGTCCGGCAGCACCCGCAGCGGGATCGCCTCCG
CGCCGTCGTCGAGCACGATGCGCGCCGGGCCGGGCCGCAGGCCGGTCAGCCGCCATTCGGCGGCATTGCC
GTCCTGGCGCGACTCCACGCCGACCAGACCCATCCCCTCGATCCGGTGGGGAATGTCCGGGCGCGCGCGG
GCCTCGCCGCGGAAATAGCTGCGCAGCGCGATGCTTTCCGGAAAGAAACGGCCGTGGCGGCGGTCCGGCG
CTTCCAAATAAAGATTGGAGGCGTCGGACTGCGTGACCCAGTCCTGCTCGCGCCATTCGGCCAGCTCGCT
GGACAGCGTCAGCGAGCCCCTGGGCTCGCGCAGCAGCGGCAGGTCGACGATGCCGTGGTTCGTCCAGTAA
TCCTGGTAAAGCGCCTGCGGCACCCGCGCCAGCAACGCGCCGTCCTCGTCGCGCAGCAGCAGGTCGCCCA
ACGGCAGCTTGGCCCCGAGATCGGGCGTCAGCCTGTCCGGCGCGGACGGCTGCGCCGCCCGGGTGGAGAA
CGGAATGGCGCAGGCCAGATTCAGCGCCACGCGGCCGCCGCTTACGCGCAGCGTCAGATCGCCCAGCCCG
GGCTGGCGCGGACGCAGCAGCCGGCCGGCCGGGTAGCTGGCCAGTTCGCCGCGCCGCCACAGGCCGACCA
CGCCGACCATGTCGTGGAACACCGGCGAGTTGGGTTGCGGCGGCGTCGACATATTGAACAGCGCGTACTG
CACCGTCAGGCCGAGCACGTCGTCGTCCTCCAGCGCCAGCTGCAGCCTGCGCCAGGCTTCGGAATCGAAT
GGCCCCGGGTGGAACAGGAAGTGCGGATGGTCTTTGGGCACCGAGAACTGGAACAGCCGCGCCAGGCCGA
ACTCCTCGTCCAGGAAATGGCCGCCGCGCTCGGCGATGTGGCCGCCGCGCGTCCAGCGCGCGCCGTGGCT
GTCGTCGATGTCGGCGGTGAACAGCCAGGGCGTGCCCGGTCCGGCGCCGGCCGGGCTGATCGTGAACTGC
CCGGCGTAGATCTGCGCCGCGTCGCGGCGGGTGGGGTCGCTGTCCACCCAGCGCGCGCGGTTGAAGGTGG
TGCGCAGGTAATCGTTGTAATGCCCCCACAGCGCCAGCCTGGCGCCGACCAGGCCGTCGCCGCGGTCCGC
TTCGCCGCCATCCCACTGCACGTGGCTGACGGTGGCGCTCTCCCAGGAGAAATGGTTGTTGCCGGCCGCG
TTGTAGCCCTCGGCCAGGCTGAACGGCCCTTCCGGGTCAGCCCGGCCGTCCAGGCCGAAACGCGGCCCCA
GCGACCGCAGGTGGCGGTGGAACTCGGTCGGATGGCGCGCGAGGTCGAACGGTTCGCCTGCCATGGCCAC
CGTATTGCTGGCCATGTCGATGTGGCCGTGCGGATCGCGGTTGGCGGTGGGCGCGTTGACCCGCGCCCAG
CCGCGGAAATGGATGCGTGGAAAATCCAGAATGCTCATGTGTTTCCCGAACGGTCATGGCTGACAAGCGC
CGCCCGGAACCGGGCGGCGACGCGATGCGGCGGCCGGACCGTTCACGCGGCGATGCGCTGCAGCAGCAGA
CGGCTGGCTTCGCGGGCGCTGAGCAGGCCGCCCTCCATCCAGCCGCAGTGCTCGGTGTAGGCGTCCGAAC
AGGCGATGATGCCGCTGTCGCGGTGGCTGAGCGCGGACGGATGGTCGATATCGCTGTCGCGGCAGAACTC
CACGCCATGTGCCCAATACTTGTGCACATGGGCGAGGGGCTGGGGAATGCGCTCGCGAACGATGCCCAGC
GCGCTGGCCAGATGGGTGCGGATCTGCTCCAGGTAGCCGTCCTCTCCTTCGGCCACGCAGCCGCGCCAGT
AATTGGCCATCTCGCTGTCGGTGTAGAAGAACAGGTACTTGTCGCCCTTGAAGTAGATCTTGCGCAGCGG
GTTGTCGACGATCAGC
